>Addgene plasmid #35227 | LOC566040_ L (OZ587) | depositor partial sequence | sequence record 42883 | LOC566040_ L (OZ587) sequence 270 bps
TCTAGACCCGGGGAGCGCCCCTTCCAGTGTCGCATTTGCATGCGGAACTTTTCGACCAAGCAGGGCCTTC
AGCGCCATACCCGTACTCATACCGGTGAAAAACCGTTTCAGTGTCGGATCTGTATGCGAAATTTCTCCCT
CCCCCACCACTTGCAGAGGCATCTACGTACGCACACCGGCGAGAAGCCATTCCAATGCCGAATATGCATG
CGCAACTTCAGTGTGAGCAACAGCCTGGCGAGGCACCTAAAAACCCACCTGAGGGGATCC
