>Addgene plasmid #35227 | LOC566040_ L (OZ587) | addgene partial sequence | sequence record 44239 | OK_61
ATGATGACAAATCTAGACCCGGGGAGCGCCCCTTCCAGTGTCGCATTTGCATGCGGAACTTTTCGACCAA
GCAGGGCCTTCAGCGCCATACCCGTACTCATACCGGTGAAAAACCGTTTCAGTGTCGGATCTGTATGCGA
AATTTCTCCCTCCCCCACCACTTGCAGAGGCATCTACGTACGCACACCGGCGAGAAGCCATTCCAATGCC
GAATATGCATGCGCAACTTCAGTGTGAGCAACAGCCTGGCGAGGCACCTAAAAACCCACCTGAGGGGATC
CTCTGCACAGTAGTAACTAGAGACTAGAAAAAGGCCGACAAGTCCCGCTCCGCTGAAGATCCTGGCGTAA
TAGCGAAGAGGCCCGCACCGATCGCCCTTCCCAACAGTTGCGCAGCCTGAATGGCGAATGGG
[124 nt withheld, positions 413-536]
C
[91 nt withheld, positions 538-628]
A
[49 nt withheld, positions 630-678]
CCTTTGACGTTGGAGTCCACGTTCTTT
