[The description below was written by a language model from this plasmid's Addgene catalogue record.]
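Description:
LOC566040_L (OZ587) is a low-copy bacterial plasmid built on the 5.5 kb MG414 backbone and selected with kanamycin. It carries a roughly 270 bp insert encoding an engineered zinc finger array, cloned between XbaI and BamHI sites that both remain intact. The array was produced by the OPEN (Oligomerized Pool Engineering) selection approach. It is designed to recognise the "left" nine-base-pair half-site of a nuclease target within the zebrafish gene LOC566040. The plasmid does not contain any LOC566040 sequence itself, only the DNA-binding domain directed against it. The record requires propagation in a host expressing the lacIq allele of lac repressor. This suggests the array sits under lac-regulated control, but the promoter, origin of replication and any fusion partner in MG414 are not stated.

The construct is a source of the zinc finger coding segment rather than a ready-to-use nuclease. To generate a functional reagent, the array must be subcloned into a separate zinc finger nuclease expression vector that supplies the FokI cleavage domain. The choice of vector depends on the spacer length between the two half-sites: 5–6 bp or 7 bp. Some of the suggested vectors carry FokI mutations that enforce heterodimer formation. The resulting nuclease must be paired with one built from the complementary right-half plasmid, LOC566040_R (OZ588), so that the two monomers dimerise across the target and introduce a double-strand break. This break leads to targeted mutations in zebrafish. The array gave 7.5-fold activation on its intended site in a bacterial two-hybrid binding assay. The depositor notes that it has not been tested for nuclease activity at the endogenous locus.
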