Addgene plasmid #35227: LOC566040_ L (OZ587)
Depositing lab: Keith Joung. Depositing organization: Massachusetts General Hospital. Publication: Rapid "open-source" engineering of customized zinc-finger nucleases for highly efficient gene modification. Maeder ML, Thibodeau-Beganny S, Osiak A, Wright DA, Anthony RM, Eichtinger M, Jiang T, Foley JE, Winfrey RJ, Townsend JA, Unger-Wallace E, Sander JD, Muller-Lerch F, Fu F, Pearlberg J, Goebel C, Dassie JP, Pruett-Miller SM, Porteus MH, Sgroi DC, Iafrate AJ, Dobbs D, McCray PB, Cathomen T, Voytas DF, Joung JK. Mol Cell. 2008 Jul 25. 31(2):294-301. 10.1016/j.molcel.2008.06.016 PubMed 18657511.
Backbone
  Vector backbone: MG414
  Backbone size w/o insert (bp): 5493
  Vector type: Zebrafish Targeting
Growth in bacteria
  Bacterial resistance: Kanamycin, 50 μg/mL
  Growth temperature: 37°C
  Growth strain: XL1 Blue
  Growth instructions: Requires a bacterial strain such as XL1 Blue, that expresses the lacIq allele of lac repressor
  Copy number: Low Copy
Gene/Insert
  Gene/Insert name: Zinc finger array targeting LOC566040 (alt name: LOC566040)
  Species: D. rerio (zebrafish)
  Insert size (bp): 270
  Entrez Gene: LOC566040
  Cloning method: Restriction Enzyme; 5′ cloning site XbaI (not destroyed); 3′ cloning site BamHI (not destroyed)
  Sequencing primers: 5′ OK.61 GGGTAGTACGATGACGGAACCTGTC
Terms and licenses: Academic/Nonprofit Terms; Industry Terms: Not Available to Industry
Depositor comments: This plasmid encodes a zinc finger array targeting half of a target sequence in the zebrafish gene LOC566040. Please note that this plasmid does NOT contain the LOC566040 sequence. Users must order the complementary plasmid LOC566040_R (OZ588) [Addgene plasmid 35228] in order to create a zinc finger nuclease (ZFN) pair to introduce targeted mutations into this specific zebrafish gene. Users will also need to clone the zinc finger (ZF) insert of this plasmid into a zinc finger nuclease (ZFN) vector to express a FOKI fusion product. Examples of possible ZFN expression vectors that can be used are: pST1374 (Addgene plasmid 13426), pMLM290/292 (Addgene plasmids 21872 & 21873), pMLM800/802 (Addgene plasmids 27202 & 27203). The difference between pMLM800/802 and pMLM290/292 is the length of the “spacer” sequence in the full ZFN target site. If the spacer is 7 bp, scientists should use pMLM800/802. If the spacer is 5 or 6 bps, scientists should use pMLM290/292. pMLM290/292 is identical to pST1374 except that it harbors two mutations in the FokI nuclease domain (Q486E, I499L; aka the “-“ mutation see Miller et al., Nat. Biotech 2007, PMID 17603475) which confers heterodimeric behavior on these domains This zinc finger array was tested for binding activity to the sequence 5'-GCTGGTGCT-3' in a bacterial two hybrid assay, and resulted in 7.5 fold activation. However, this array has not yet been tested for activity as a zinc finger nuclease (i.e. for its ability to induce mutations at the intended locus). Scientists using this zinc finger array in a publication should notify and acknowledge NIH grant number R01 GM088040 in the publication. Other Articles: "Oligomerized pool engineering (OPEN): an 'open-source' protocol for making customized zinc-finger arrays." Maeder ML et al. (Nat Protoc. 2009 Sept 17. 4(10):1471-1501. Pubmed ID: 19798082) "Targeted mutagenesis in zebrafish using customized zinc-finger nucleases." Foley JE et al. (Nat Protoc. 2009 Dec 3. 4(12):1855-1867. Pubmed ID: 20010934)
How to cite: LOC566040_ L (OZ587) was a gift from Keith Joung (Addgene plasmid # 35227 ; http://n2t.net/addgene:35227 ; RRID:Addgene_35227)
